Addgene plasmid #42242: Zebrafish-gRNA-0002
Purpose: gRNA targeted to zebrafish gene drd3
Depositing lab: Keith Joung. Depositing organization: Massachusetts General Hospital. Publication: Efficient genome editing in zebrafish using a CRISPR-Cas system. Hwang WY, Fu Y, Reyon D, Maeder ML, Tsai SQ, Sander JD, Peterson RT, Yeh JR, Joung JK. Nat Biotechnol. 2013 Jan 29. doi: 10.1038/nbt.2501. PubMed 23360964.
Backbone
  Vector backbone: DR274
  Backbone manufacturer: Joung lab (Addgene plasmid# 42250)
  Backbone size w/o insert (bp): 2147
  Vector type: CRISPR ; zebrafish expression
Growth in bacteria
  Bacterial resistance: Kanamycin, 50 μg/mL
  Growth temperature: 37°C
  Growth strain: XL1 Blue
  Copy number: Unknown
Gene/Insert
  Gene/Insert name: gRNA-drd3 (alt name: DR336)
  Species: D. rerio (zebrafish)
  Insert size (bp): 20
  Entrez Gene: drd3
  Promoter: T7
  Cloning method: Unknown
  Sequencing primers: 5′ M13 forward
Terms and licenses: Academic/Nonprofit Terms; Industry Terms: Not Available to Industry
Depositor comments: Target site: GGAAACTACAGCCCAGCGTC Guide RNA sequence: TAATACGACTCACTATAGGAAACTACAGCCCAGCGTCGTTTTAGAGCTAGAAATAGCAAG TTAAAATAAGGCTAGTCCGTTATCAACTTGAAAAAGTGGCACCGAGTCGGTGCTTTTAAA
How to cite: Zebrafish-gRNA-0002 was a gift from Keith Joung (Addgene plasmid # 42242 ; http://n2t.net/addgene:42242 ; RRID:Addgene_42242)
