[The description below was written by a language model from this plasmid's Addgene catalogue record.]
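Description:
Zebrafish-gRNA-0002 (also recorded as DR336) is a small bacterial plasmid that serves as a template for producing a single guide RNA directed against the zebrafish dopamine receptor gene drd3. It is built on the DR274 guide RNA backbone, a compact vector of about 2.1 kb, and is propagated in E. coli under kanamycin selection. The record does not state the origin of replication or the copy number, and no feature table is supplied, so the layout of the backbone beyond the guide cassette cannot be described here.

The payload is a 20-nucleotide targeting sequence matching a site in D. rerio drd3, placed directly downstream of a T7 promoter and fused to the standard chimeric guide RNA scaffold, as shown by the full guide sequence given in the depositor comments. Because T7 is a bacteriophage promoter rather than one recognised by vertebrate polymerases, this arrangement indicates that the guide is made by in vitro transcription with T7 RNA polymerase rather than expressed from the plasmid inside fish cells, even though the vector type is listed as zebrafish expression. The resulting RNA pairs with the genomic target through its 20-nucleotide spacer and recruits Cas9 through the scaffold, directing a double-strand break at the drd3 locus.

The plasmid comes from work demonstrating efficient CRISPR-Cas genome editing in zebrafish, and is one of a set of gene-specific guide constructs from that study. Its typical use is to generate drd3-targeting guide RNA for delivery with a Cas9 source into zebrafish embryos, producing mutations at the target site. The cloning method is not recorded.
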