>Addgene plasmid #42242 | Zebrafish-gRNA-0002 | depositor partial sequence | sequence record 57082 | T7 promoter + target site + gRNA + DraI site
TAATACGACTCACTATAGGAAACTACAGCCCAGCGTCGTTTTAGAGCTAGAAATAGCAAGTTAAAATAAG
GCTAGTCCGTTATCAACTTGAAAAAGTGGCACCGAGTCGGTGCTTTTAAA
