>Addgene plasmid #42242 | Zebrafish-gRNA-0002 | addgene partial sequence | sequence record 57629 | M13-F20 5'-TGTAAAACGACGGCCAGT-3'
AGGTGAGCCAGTGAGTTGATTGCAGTCCAGTTACGCTGGAGTCTGAGGCTCGTCCTGAATGATATGCGAC
CGCCGGAGGGTTGCGTTTGAGACGGGCGACAGATCCAGTCGCGCTGCTCTCGTCGATCCAAGCTTTTTAA
AAGCACCGACTCGGTGCCACTTTTTCAAGTTGATAACGGACTAGCCTTATTTTAACTTGCTATTTCTAGC
TCTAAAACGACGCTGGGCTGTAGTTTCCTATAGTGAGTCGTATTAGCTAGCGGTGCGAGCGGATCGAGCA
GTGTCGATCACTACTGGACCGCGAGCTGTGCTGCGACCCGTGATCTTACGGCATTATACGTATGATCGGT
CCACGATCAGCTAGATTATCTAGTCAGCTTGATGTCATAGCTGTTTCCTGAGGCTCAATACTGACCATTT
AAATCATACCTGACCTCCATAGCAGAAAGTCAAAAGCCTCCGACCGGAGGCTTTTGACTTGATCGGCACG
TAAGAGGTTCCAACTTTCACCATAATGAAATAAGATCACTACCGGGCGTATTTTTTGAGTTATCGAGATT
TTCAGGAGCTAAGGAAGCTAAAATGAGCCATATTCAACGGGAAACGTCTTGCTTGAAGCCGCGATTAAAT
TCCAACATGGATGCTGATTTATATGGGTATAAATGGGCTCGCGATAATGTCGGGCAATCAGGTGCGACAA
TCTATCGATTGTATGGGAAGCCCGATGCGCCAGAGTTGTTTCTGAAACATGGCAAA
